LOCUS       Exported 9178 bp ds-DNA circular SYN 18-MAY-2020
DEFINITION  .
ACCESSION   .
VERSION     .
KEYWORDS    .
SOURCE      synthetic DNA construct
  ORGANISM  synthetic DNA construct
REFERENCE   1 (bases 1 to 9178)
  AUTHORS   .
  TITLE     Direct Submission
  JOURNAL   Exported Monday, May 18, 2020 from SnapGene Viewer 5.1.2
            https://www.snapgene.com
FEATURES             Location/Qualifiers
     source          1..9178
                     /organism="synthetic DNA construct"
                     /mol_type="other DNA"
     promoter        1..241
                     /label=U6 promoter
                     /note="color: #c6c9d1"
     misc_feature    246..274
                     /label=567/568
                     /note="color: #ff9ccd"
     misc_feature    251..270
                     /label=gRNA sequence
                     /note="color: #33cccc"
     misc_RNA        271..346
                     /label=gRNA scaffold
                     /note="color: #85dae9; direction: RIGHT"
     promoter        730..1007
                     /label=chicken beta-actin promoter
                     /note="color: #c6c9d1"
     CDS             1257..1322
                     /label=3xFLAG
                     /note="color: #ff9ccd; direction: RIGHT"
     CDS             1329..1349
                     /label=SV40 NLS
                     /note="color: #993366; direction: RIGHT"
     CDS             1374..5474
                     /label=Cas9
                     /note="color: #993366; direction: RIGHT"
     CDS             5475..5522
                     /label=nucleoplasmin NLS
                     /note="color: #993366; direction: RIGHT"
     CDS             5538..5591
                     /label=T2A
                     /note="color: #ff9ccd; direction: RIGHT"
     CDS             5592..6191
                     /label=PuroR
                     /note="color: #b7e6d7; direction: RIGHT"
     polyA_signal    6225..6432
                     /label=bGH poly(A) signal
                     /note="color: #b4abac"
     repeat_region   6441..6581
                     /label=AAV2 ITR
                     /note="color: #f8d3a9"
     rep_origin      6656..7111
                     /label=f1 ori
                     /note="color: #ffef86"
     promoter        7393..7497
                     /label=AmpR promoter
                     /note="color: #c6c9d1"
     CDS             7498..7566
                     /label=AmpR
                     /note="color: #b7e6d7; direction: RIGHT"
     CDS             7567..8358
                     /label=AmpR
                     /note="color: #b7e6d7; direction: RIGHT"
     rep_origin      8529..9117
                     /label=ori
                     /note="color: #ffef86"
ORIGIN
        1 gagggcctat ttcccatgat tccttcatat ttgcatatac gatacaaggc tgttagagag
       61 ataattggaa ttaatttgac tgtaaacaca aagatattag tacaaaatac gtgacgtaga
      121 aagtaataat ttcttgggta gtttgcagtt ttaaaattat gttttaaaat ggactatcat
      181 atgcttaccg taacttgaaa gtatttcgat ttcttggctt tatatatctt gtggaaagga
      241 cgaaacaccg tgagtagcca ttgtccacgc gttttagagc tagaaatagc aagttaaaat
      301 aaggctagtc cgttatcaac ttgaaaaagt ggcaccgagt cggtgctttt ttgttttaga
      361 gctagaaata gcaagttaaa ataaggctag tccgttttta gcgcgtgcgc caattctgca
      421 gacaaatggc tctagaggta cccgttacat aacttacggt aaatggcccg cctggctgac
      481 cgcccaacga cccccgccca ttgacgtcaa tagtaacgcc aatagggact ttccattgac
      541 gtcaatgggt ggagtattta cggtaaactg cccacttggc agtacatcaa gtgtatcata
      601 tgccaagtac gccccctatt gacgtcaatg acggtaaatg gcccgcctgg cattgtgccc
      661 agtacatgac cttatgggac tttcctactt ggcagtacat ctacgtatta gtcatcgcta
      721 ttaccatggt cgaggtgagc cccacgttct gcttcactct ccccatctcc cccccctccc
      781 cacccccaat tttgtattta tttatttttt aattattttg tgcagcgatg ggggcggggg
      841 gggggggggg gcgcgcgcca ggcggggcgg ggcggggcga ggggcggggc ggggcgaggc
      901 ggagaggtgc ggcggcagcc aatcagagcg gcgcgctccg aaagtttcct tttatggcga
      961 ggcggcggcg gcggcggccc tataaaaagc gaagcgcgcg gcgggcggga gtcgctgcga
     1021 cgctgccttc gccccgtgcc ccgctccgcc gccgcctcgc gccgcccgcc ccggctctga
     1081 ctgaccgcgt tactcccaca ggtgagcggg cgggacggcc cttctcctcc gggctgtaat
     1141 tagctgagca agaggtaagg gtttaaggga tggttggttg gtggggtatt aatgtttaat
     1201 tacctggagc acctgcctga aatcactttt tttcaggttg gaccggtgcc accatggact
     1261 ataaggacca cgacggagac tacaaggatc atgatattga ttacaaagac gatgacgata
     1321 agatggcccc aaagaagaag cggaaggtcg gtatccacgg agtcccagca gccgacaaga
     1381 agtacagcat cggcctggac atcggcacca actctgtggg ctgggccgtg atcaccgacg
     1441 agtacaaggt gcccagcaag aaattcaagg tgctgggcaa caccgaccgg cacagcatca
     1501 agaagaacct gatcggagcc ctgctgttcg acagcggcga aacagccgag gccacccggc
     1561 tgaagagaac cgccagaaga agatacacca gacggaagaa ccggatctgc tatctgcaag
     1621 agatcttcag caacgagatg gccaaggtgg acgacagctt cttccacaga ctggaagagt
     1681 ccttcctggt ggaagaggat aagaagcacg agcggcaccc catcttcggc aacatcgtgg
     1741 acgaggtggc ctaccacgag aagtacccca ccatctacca cctgagaaag aaactggtgg
     1801 acagcaccga caaggccgac ctgcggctga tctatctggc cctggcccac atgatcaagt
     1861 tccggggcca cttcctgatc gagggcgacc tgaaccccga caacagcgac gtggacaagc
     1921 tgttcatcca gctggtgcag acctacaacc agctgttcga ggaaaacccc atcaacgcca
     1981 gcggcgtgga cgccaaggcc atcctgtctg ccagactgag caagagcaga cggctggaaa
     2041 atctgatcgc ccagctgccc ggcgagaaga agaatggcct gttcggaaac ctgattgccc
     2101 tgagcctggg cctgaccccc aacttcaaga gcaacttcga cctggccgag gatgccaaac
     2161 tgcagctgag caaggacacc tacgacgacg acctggacaa cctgctggcc cagatcggcg
     2221 accagtacgc cgacctgttt ctggccgcca agaacctgtc cgacgccatc ctgctgagcg
     2281 acatcctgag agtgaacacc gagatcacca aggcccccct gagcgcctct atgatcaaga
     2341 gatacgacga gcaccaccag gacctgaccc tgctgaaagc tctcgtgcgg cagcagctgc
     2401 ctgagaagta caaagagatt ttcttcgacc agagcaagaa cggctacgcc ggctacattg
     2461 acggcggagc cagccaggaa gagttctaca agttcatcaa gcccatcctg gaaaagatgg
     2521 acggcaccga ggaactgctc gtgaagctga acagagagga cctgctgcgg aagcagcgga
     2581 ccttcgacaa cggcagcatc ccccaccaga tccacctggg agagctgcac gccattctgc
     2641 ggcggcagga agatttttac ccattcctga aggacaaccg ggaaaagatc gagaagatcc
     2701 tgaccttccg catcccctac tacgtgggcc ctctggccag gggaaacagc agattcgcct
     2761 ggatgaccag aaagagcgag gaaaccatca ccccctggaa cttcgaggaa gtggtggaca
     2821 agggcgcttc cgcccagagc ttcatcgagc ggatgaccaa cttcgataag aacctgccca
     2881 acgagaaggt gctgcccaag cacagcctgc tgtacgagta cttcaccgtg tataacgagc
     2941 tgaccaaagt gaaatacgtg accgagggaa tgagaaagcc cgccttcctg agcggcgagc
     3001 agaaaaaggc catcgtggac ctgctgttca agaccaaccg gaaagtgacc gtgaagcagc
     3061 tgaaagagga ctacttcaag aaaatcgagt gcttcgactc cgtggaaatc tccggcgtgg
     3121 aagatcggtt caacgcctcc ctgggcacat accacgatct gctgaaaatt atcaaggaca
     3181 aggacttcct ggacaatgag gaaaacgagg acattctgga agatatcgtg ctgaccctga
     3241 cactgtttga ggacagagag atgatcgagg aacggctgaa aacctatgcc cacctgttcg
     3301 acgacaaagt gatgaagcag ctgaagcggc ggagatacac cggctggggc aggctgagcc
     3361 ggaagctgat caacggcatc cgggacaagc agtccggcaa gacaatcctg gatttcctga
     3421 agtccgacgg cttcgccaac agaaacttca tgcagctgat ccacgacgac agcctgacct
     3481 ttaaagagga catccagaaa gcccaggtgt ccggccaggg cgatagcctg cacgagcaca
     3541 ttgccaatct ggccggcagc cccgccatta agaagggcat cctgcagaca gtgaaggtgg
     3601 tggacgagct cgtgaaagtg atgggccggc acaagcccga gaacatcgtg atcgaaatgg
     3661 ccagagagaa ccagaccacc cagaagggac agaagaacag ccgcgagaga atgaagcgga
     3721 tcgaagaggg catcaaagag ctgggcagcc agatcctgaa agaacacccc gtggaaaaca
     3781 cccagctgca gaacgagaag ctgtacctgt actacctgca gaatgggcgg gatatgtacg
     3841 tggaccagga actggacatc aaccggctgt ccgactacga tgtggaccat atcgtgcctc
     3901 agagctttct gaaggacgac tccatcgaca acaaggtgct gaccagaagc gacaagaacc
     3961 ggggcaagag cgacaacgtg ccctccgaag aggtcgtgaa gaagatgaag aactactggc
     4021 ggcagctgct gaacgccaag ctgattaccc agagaaagtt cgacaatctg accaaggccg
     4081 agagaggcgg cctgagcgaa ctggataagg ccggcttcat caagagacag ctggtggaaa
     4141 cccggcagat cacaaagcac gtggcacaga tcctggactc ccggatgaac actaagtacg
     4201 acgagaatga caagctgatc cgggaagtga aagtgatcac cctgaagtcc aagctggtgt
     4261 ccgatttccg gaaggatttc cagttttaca aagtgcgcga gatcaacaac taccaccacg
     4321 cccacgacgc ctacctgaac gccgtcgtgg gaaccgccct gatcaaaaag taccctaagc
     4381 tggaaagcga gttcgtgtac ggcgactaca aggtgtacga cgtgcggaag atgatcgcca
     4441 agagcgagca ggaaatcggc aaggctaccg ccaagtactt cttctacagc aacatcatga
     4501 actttttcaa gaccgagatt accctggcca acggcgagat ccggaagcgg cctctgatcg
     4561 agacaaacgg cgaaaccggg gagatcgtgt gggataaggg ccgggatttt gccaccgtgc
     4621 ggaaagtgct gagcatgccc caagtgaata tcgtgaaaaa gaccgaggtg cagacaggcg
     4681 gcttcagcaa agagtctatc ctgcccaaga ggaacagcga taagctgatc gccagaaaga
     4741 aggactggga ccctaagaag tacggcggct tcgacagccc caccgtggcc tattctgtgc
     4801 tggtggtggc caaagtggaa aagggcaagt ccaagaaact gaagagtgtg aaagagctgc
     4861 tggggatcac catcatggaa agaagcagct tcgagaagaa tcccatcgac tttctggaag
     4921 ccaagggcta caaagaagtg aaaaaggacc tgatcatcaa gctgcctaag tactccctgt
     4981 tcgagctgga aaacggccgg aagagaatgc tggcctctgc cggcgaactg cagaagggaa
     5041 acgaactggc cctgccctcc aaatatgtga acttcctgta cctggccagc cactatgaga
     5101 agctgaaggg ctcccccgag gataatgagc agaaacagct gtttgtggaa cagcacaagc
     5161 actacctgga cgagatcatc gagcagatca gcgagttctc caagagagtg atcctggccg
     5221 acgctaatct ggacaaagtg ctgtccgcct acaacaagca ccgggataag cccatcagag
     5281 agcaggccga gaatatcatc cacctgttta ccctgaccaa tctgggagcc cctgccgcct
     5341 tcaagtactt tgacaccacc atcgaccgga agaggtacac cagcaccaaa gaggtgctgg
     5401 acgccaccct gatccaccag agcatcaccg gcctgtacga gacacggatc gacctgtctc
     5461 agctgggagg cgacaaaagg ccggcggcca cgaaaaaggc cggccaggca aaaaagaaaa
     5521 aggaattcgg cagtggagag ggcagaggaa gtctgctaac atgcggtgac gtcgaggaga
     5581 atcctggccc aatgaccgag tacaagccca cggtgcgcct cgccacccgc gacgacgtcc
     5641 ccagggccgt acgcaccctc gccgccgcgt tcgccgacta ccccgccacg cgccacaccg
     5701 tcgatccgga ccgccacatc gagcgggtca ccgagctgca agaactcttc ctcacgcgcg
     5761 tcgggctcga catcggcaag gtgtgggtcg cggacgacgg cgccgcggtg gcggtctgga
     5821 ccacgccgga gagcgtcgaa gcgggggcgg tgttcgccga gatcggcccg cgcatggccg
     5881 agttgagcgg ttcccggctg gccgcgcagc aacagatgga aggcctcctg gcgccgcacc
     5941 ggcccaagga gcccgcgtgg ttcctggcca ccgtcggagt ctcgcccgac caccagggca
     6001 agggtctggg cagcgccgtc gtgctccccg gagtggaggc ggccgagcgc gccggggtgc
     6061 ccgccttcct ggagacctcc gcgccccgca acctcccctt ctacgagcgg ctcggcttca
     6121 ccgtcaccgc cgacgtcgag gtgcccgaag gaccgcgcac ctggtgcatg acccgcaagc
     6181 ccggtgcctg agaattctaa ctagagctcg ctgatcagcc tcgactgtgc cttctagttg
     6241 ccagccatct gttgtttgcc cctcccccgt gccttccttg accctggaag gtgccactcc
     6301 cactgtcctt tcctaataaa atgaggaaat tgcatcgcat tgtctgagta ggtgtcattc
     6361 tattctgggg ggtggggtgg ggcaggacag caagggggag gattgggaag agaatagcag
     6421 gcatgctggg gagcggccgc aggaacccct agtgatggag ttggccactc cctctctgcg
     6481 cgctcgctcg ctcactgagg ccgggcgacc aaaggtcgcc cgacgcccgg gctttgcccg
     6541 ggcggcctca gtgagcgagc gagcgcgcag ctgcctgcag gggcgcctga tgcggtattt
     6601 tctccttacg catctgtgcg gtatttcaca ccgcatannn nnnnnnnnnn nnnnnnnnnn
     6661 nnnnnnnnnn nnnnnnnnnn nnnnnnnnnn nnnnnnnnnn nnnnnnnnnn nnnnnnnnnn
     6721 nnnnnnnnnn nnnnnnnnnn nnnnnnnnnn nnnnnnnnnn nnnnnnnnnn nnnnnnnnnc
     6781 nnnnnnnnnn nnnnnnnnnn nnnnnnnnnn nnnnnnnnnn nnnnnnnnnn nnnnnnnnnn
     6841 nnnnnnnnnn nnnnnnnnnn nnnnnnnnnn nnnnnnnnnn nnnnnnnnnn nnnnnnnnnn
     6901 nnnnnnnnnn nnnnnnnnnn ncctttgacg ttggagtcca cgttctttnn nnnnnnnnnn
     6961 nnnnnnnnnn nnnnnnnnnn nnnnnaccct atctcgggct attcttttga tttataaggg
     7021 attttgccga tttcggccta ttggttaaaa aatgagctga tttaacaaaa atttaacgcg
     7081 aattttaaca aaatattaac gtttacaatt ttatggtgca ctctcagtac aatctgctct
     7141 gatgccgcat agttaagcca gccccgacac ccgccaacac ccgctgacgc gccctgacgg
     7201 gcttgtctgc tcccggcatc cgcttacaga caagctgtga ccgtctccgg gagctgcatg
     7261 tgtcagaggt tttcaccgtc atcaccgaaa cgcgcgagac gaaagggcct cgtgatacgc
     7321 ctatttttat aggttaatgt catgataata atggtttctt agacgtcagg tggcactttt
     7381 cggggaaatg tgcgcggaac ccctatttgt ttatttttct aaatacattc aaatatgtat
     7441 ccgctcatga gacaataacc ctgataaatg cttcaataat attgaaaaag gaagagtatg
     7501 agtattcaac atttccgtgt cgcccttatt cccttttttg cggcattttg ccttcctgtt
     7561 tttgctcacc cagaaacgct ggtgaaagta aaagatgctg aagatcagtt gggtgcacga
     7621 gtgggttaca tcgaactgga tctcaacagc ggtaagatcc ttgagagttt tcgccccgaa
     7681 gaacgttttc caatgatgag cacttttaaa gttctgctat gtggcgcggt attatcccgt
     7741 attgacgccg ggcaagagca actcggtcgc cgcatacact attctcagaa tgacttggtt
     7801 gagtactcac cagtcacaga aaagcatctt acggatggca tgacagtaag agaattatgc
     7861 agtgctgcca taaccatgag tgataacact gcggccaact tacttctgac aacgatcgga
     7921 ggaccgaagg agctaaccgc ttttttgcac aacatggggg atcatgtaac tcgccttgat
     7981 cgttgggaac cggagctgaa tgaagccata ccaaacgacg agcgtgacac cacgatgcct
     8041 gtagcaatgg caacaacgtt gcgcaaacta ttaactggcg aactacttac tctagcttcc
     8101 cggcaacaat taatagactg gatggaggcg gataaagttg caggaccact tctgcgctcg
     8161 gcccttccgg ctggctggtt tattgctgat aaatctggag ccggtgagcg tggaagccgc
     8221 ggtatcattg cagcactggg gccagatggt aagccctccc gtatcgtagt tatctacacg
     8281 acggggagtc aggcaactat ggatgaacga aatagacaga tcgctgagat aggtgcctca
     8341 ctgattaagc attggtaact gtcagaccaa gtttactcat atatacttta gattgattta
     8401 aaacttcatt tttaatttaa aaggatctag gtgaagatcc tttttgataa tctcatgacc
     8461 aaaatccctt aacgtgagtt ttcgttccac tgagcgtcag accccgtaga aaagatcaaa
     8521 ggatcttctt gagatccttt ttttctgcgc gtaatctgct gcttgcaaac aaaaaaacca
     8581 ccgctaccag cggtggtttg tttgccggat caagagctac caactctttt tccgaaggta
     8641 actggcttca gcagagcgca gataccaaat actgtccttc tagtgtagcc gtagttaggc
     8701 caccacttca agaactctgt agcaccgcct acatacctcg ctctgctaat cctgttacca
     8761 gtggctgctg ccagtggcga taagtcgtgt cttaccgggt tggactcaag acgatagtta
     8821 ccggataagg cgcagcggtc gggctgaacg gggggttcgt gcacacagcc cagcttggag
     8881 cgaacgacct acaccgaact gagataccta cagcgtgagc tatgagaaag cgccacgctt
     8941 cccgaaggga gaaaggcgga caggtatccg gtaagcggca gggtcggaac aggagagcgc
     9001 acgagggagc ttccaggggg aaacgcctgg tatctttata gtcctgtcgg gtttcgccac
     9061 ctctgacttg agcgtcgatt tttgtgatgc tcgtcagggg ggcggagcct atggaaaaac
     9121 gccagcaacg cggccttttt acggttcctg gccttttgct ggccttttgc tcacatgt
//
