>Addgene plasmid #153429 | pX459-CTNNB1-ATG | addgene full sequence | sequence record 305611 | Addgene NGS Result
GAGGGCCTATTTCCCATGATTCCTTCATATTTGCATATACGATACAAGGCTGTTAGAGAGATAATTGGAA
TTAATTTGACTGTAAACACAAAGATATTAGTACAAAATACGTGACGTAGAAAGTAATAATTTCTTGGGTA
GTTTGCAGTTTTAAAATTATGTTTTAAAATGGACTATCATATGCTTACCGTAACTTGAAAGTATTTCGAT
TTCTTGGCTTTATATATCTTGTGGAAAGGACGAAACACCGTGAGTAGCCATTGTCCACGCGTTTTAGAGC
TAGAAATAGCAAGTTAAAATAAGGCTAGTCCGTTATCAACTTGAAAAAGTGGCACCGAGTCGGTGCTTTT
TTGTTTTAGAGCTAGAAATAGCAAGTTAAAATAAGGCTAGTCCGTTTTTAGCGCGTGCGCCAATTCTGCA
GACAAATGGCTCTAGAGGTACCCGTTACATAACTTACGGTAAATGGCCCGCCTGGCTGACCGCCCAACGA
CCCCCGCCCATTGACGTCAATAGTAACGCCAATAGGGACTTTCCATTGACGTCAATGGGTGGAGTATTTA
CGGTAAACTGCCCACTTGGCAGTACATCAAGTGTATCATATGCCAAGTACGCCCCCTATTGACGTCAATG
ACGGTAAATGGCCCGCCTGGCATTGTGCCCAGTACATGACCTTATGGGACTTTCCTACTTGGCAGTACAT
CTACGTATTAGTCATCGCTATTACCATGGTCGAGGTGAGCCCCACGTTCTGCTTCACTCTCCCCATCTCC
CCCCCCTCCCCACCCCCAATTTTGTATTTATTTATTTTTTAATTATTTTGTGCAGCGATGGGGGCGGGGG
GGGGGGGGGGGCGCGCGCCGGGGGGGGGGGGGGGGGGGGGGGGGGGGGGSGGGGSGRGGSGGAGAGGTGC
GGCGGCAGCCAATCAGAGCGGCGCGCTCCGAAAGTTTCCTTTTATGGCGAGGCGGCGGCGGCGGCGGCCC
TATAAAAAGCGAAGCGCGCGGCGGGCGGGAGTCGCTGCGCGCTGCCTTCGCCCCGTGCCCCGCTCCGCCG
CCGCCTCGCGCCGCCCGCCCCGGCTCTGACTGACCGCGTTACTCCCACAGGTGAGCGGGCGGGACGGCCC
TTCTCCTCCGGGCTGTAATTAGCTGAGCAAGAGGTAAGGGTTTAAGGGATGGTTGGTTGGTGGGGTATTA
ATGTTTAATTACCTGGAGCACCTGCCTGAAATCACTTTTTTTCAGGTTGGACCGGTGCCACCATGGACTA
TAAGGACCACGACGGAGACTACAAGGATCATGATATTGATTACAAAGACGATGACGATAAGATGGCCCCA
AAGAAGAAGCGGAAGGTCGGTATCCACGGAGTCCCAGCAGCCGACAAGAAGTACAGCATCGGCCTGGACA
TCGGCACCAACTCTGTGGGCTGGGCCGTGATCACCGACGAGTACAAGGTGCCCAGCAAGAAATTCAAGGT
GCTGGGCAACACCGACCGGCACAGCATCAAGAAGAACCTGATCGGAGCCCTGCTGTTCGACAGCGGCGAA
ACAGCCGAGGCCACCCGGCTGAAGAGAACCGCCAGAAGAAGATACACCAGACGGAAGAACCGGATCTGCT
ATCTGCAAGAGATCTTCAGCAACGAGATGGCCAAGGTGGACGACAGCTTCTTCCACAGACTGGAAGAGTC
CTTCCTGGTGGAAGAGGATAAGAAGCACGAGCGGCACCCCATCTTCGGCAACATCGTGGACGAGGTGGCC
TACCACGAGAAGTACCCCACCATCTACCACCTGAGAAAGAAACTGGTGGACAGCACCGACAAGGCCGACC
TGCGGCTGATCTATCTGGCCCTGGCCCACATGATCAAGTTCCGGGGCCACTTCCTGATCGAGGGCGACCT
GAACCCCGACAACAGCGACGTGGACAAGCTGTTCATCCAGCTGGTGCAGACCTACAACCAGCTGTTCGAG
GAAAACCCCATCAACGCCAGCGGCGTGGACGCCAAGGCCATCCTGTCTGCCAGACTGAGCAAGAGCAGAC
GGCTGGAAAATCTGATCGCCCAGCTGCCCGGCGAGAAGAAGAATGGCCTGTTCGGAAACCTGATTGCCCT
GAGCCTGGGCCTGACCCCCAACTTCAAGAGCAACTTCGACCTGGCCGAGGATGCCAAACTGCAGCTGAGC
AAGGACACCTACGACGACGACCTGGACAACCTGCTGGCCCAGATCGGCGACCAGTACGCCGACCTGTTTC
TGGCCGCCAAGAACCTGTCCGACGCCATCCTGCTGAGCGACATCCTGAGAGTGAACACCGAGATCACCAA
GGCCCCCCTGAGCGCCTCTATGATCAAGAGATACGACGAGCACCACCAGGACCTGACCCTGCTGAAAGCT
CTCGTGCGGCAGCAGCTGCCTGAGAAGTACAAAGAGATTTTCTTCGACCAGAGCAAGAACGGCTACGCCG
GCTACATTGACGGCGGAGCCAGCCAGGAAGAGTTCTACAAGTTCATCAAGCCCATCCTGGAAAAGATGGA
CGGCACCGAGGAACTGCTCGTGAAGCTGAACAGAGAGGACCTGCTGCGGAAGCAGCGGACCTTCGACAAC
GGCAGCATCCCCCACCAGATCCACCTGGGAGAGCTGCACGCCATTCTGCGGCGGCAGGAAGATTTTTACC
CATTCCTGAAGGACAACCGGGAAAAGATCGAGAAGATCCTGACCTTCCGCATCCCCTACTACGTGGGCCC
TCTGGCCAGGGGAAACAGCAGATTCGCCTGGATGACCAGAAAGAGCGAGGAAACCATCACCCCCTGGAAC
TTCGAGGAAGTGGTGGACAAGGGCGCTTCCGCCCAGAGCTTCATCGAGCGGATGACCAACTTCGATAAGA
ACCTGCCCAACGAGAAGGTGCTGCCCAAGCACAGCCTGCTGTACGAGTACTTCACCGTGTATAACGAGCT
GACCAAAGTGAAATACGTGACCGAGGGAATGAGAAAGCCCGCCTTCCTGAGCGGCGAGCAGAAAAAGGCC
ATCGTGGACCTGCTGTTCAAGACCAACCGGAAAGTGACCGTGAAGCAGCTGAAAGAGGACTACTTCAAGA
AAATCGAGTGCTTCGACTCCGTGGAAATCTCCGGCGTGGAAGATCGGTTCAACGCCTCCCTGGGCACATA
CCACGATCTGCTGAAAATTATCAAGGACAAGGACTTCCTGGACAATGAGGAAAACGAGGACATTCTGGAA
GATATCGTGCTGACCCTGACACTGTTTGAGGACAGAGAGATGATCGAGGAACGGCTGAAAACCTATGCCC
ACCTGTTCGACGACAAAGTGATGAAGCAGCTGAAGCGGCGGAGATACACCGGCTGGGGCAGGCTGAGCCG
GAAGCTGATCAACGGCATCCGGGACAAGCAGTCCGGCAAGACAATCCTGGATTTCCTGAAGTCCGACGGC
TTCGCCAACAGAAACTTCATGCAGCTGATCCACGACGACAGCCTGACCTTTAAAGAGGACATCCAGAAAG
CCCAGGTGTCCGGCCAGGGCGATAGCCTGCACGAGCACATTGCCAATCTGGCCGGCAGCCCCGCCATTAA
GAAGGGCATCCTGCAGACAGTGAAGGTGGTGGACGAGCTCGTGAAAGTGATGGGCCGGCACAAGCCCGAG
AACATCGTGATCGAAATGGCCAGAGAGAACCAGACCACCCAGAAGGGACAGAAGAACAGCCGCGAGAGAA
TGAAGCGGATCGAAGAGGGCATCAAAGAGCTGGGCAGCCAGATCCTGAAAGAACACCCCGTGGAAAACAC
CCAGCTGCAGAACGAGAAGCTGTACCTGTACTACCTGCAGAATGGGCGGGATATGTACGTGGACCAGGAA
CTGGACATCAACCGGCTGTCCGACTACGATGTGGACCATATCGTGCCTCAGAGCTTTCTGAAGGACGACT
CCATCGACAACAAGGTGCTGACCAGAAGCGACAAGAACCGGGGCAAGAGCGACAACGTGCCCTCCGAAGA
GGTCGTGAAGAAGATGAAGAACTACTGGCGGCAGCTGCTGAACGCCAAGCTGATTACCCAGAGAAAGTTC
GACAATCTGACCAAGGCCGAGAGAGGCGGCCTGAGCGAACTGGATAAGGCCGGCTTCATCAAGAGACAGC
TGGTGGAAACCCGGCAGATCACAAAGCACGTGGCACAGATCCTGGACTCCCGGATGAACACTAAGTACGA
CGAGAATGACAAGCTGATCCGGGAAGTGAAAGTGATCACCCTGAAGTCCAAGCTGGTGTCCGATTTCCGG
AAGGATTTCCAGTTTTACAAAGTGCGCGAGATCAACAACTACCACCACGCCCACGACGCCTACCTGAACG
CCGTCGTGGGAACCGCCCTGATCAAAAAGTACCCTAAGCTGGAAAGCGAGTTCGTGTACGGCGACTACAA
GGTGTACGACGTGCGGAAGATGATCGCCAAGAGCGAGCAGGAAATCGGCAAGGCTACCGCCAAGTACTTC
TTCTACAGCAACATCATGAACTTTTTCAAGACCGAGATTACCCTGGCCAACGGCGAGATCCGGAAGCGGC
CTCTGATCGAGACAAACGGCGAAACCGGGGAGATCGTGTGGGATAAGGGCCGGGATTTTGCCACCGTGCG
GAAAGTGCTGAGCATGCCCCAAGTGAATATCGTGAAAAAGACCGAGGTGCAGACAGGCGGCTTCAGCAAA
GAGTCTATCCTGCCCAAGAGGAACAGCGATAAGCTGATCGCCAGAAAGAAGGACTGGGACCCTAAGAAGT
ACGGCGGCTTCGACAGCCCCACCGTGGCCTATTCTGTGCTGGTGGTGGCCAAAGTGGAAAAGGGCAAGTC
CAAGAAACTGAAGAGTGTGAAAGAGCTGCTGGGGATCACCATCATGGAAAGAAGCAGCTTCGAGAAGAAT
CCCATCGACTTTCTGGAAGCCAAGGGCTACAAAGAAGTGAAAAAGGACCTGATCATCAAGCTGCCTAAGT
ACTCCCTGTTCGAGCTGGAAAACGGCCGGAAGAGAATGCTGGCCTCTGCCGGCGAACTGCAGAAGGGAAA
CGAACTGGCCCTGCCCTCCAAATATGTGAACTTCCTGTACCTGGCCAGCCACTATGAGAAGCTGAAGGGC
TCCCCCGAGGATAATGAGCAGAAACAGCTGTTTGTGGAACAGCACAAGCACTACCTGGACGAGATCATCG
AGCAGATCAGCGAGTTCTCCAAGAGAGTGATCCTGGCCGACGCTAATCTGGACAAAGTGCTGTCCGCCTA
CAACAAGCACCGGGATAAGCCCATCAGAGAGCAGGCCGAGAATATCATCCACCTGTTTACCCTGACCAAT
CTGGGAGCCCCTGCCGCCTTCAAGTACTTTGACACCACCATCGACCGGAAGAGGTACACCAGCACCAAAG
AGGTGCTGGACGCCACCCTGATCCACCAGAGCATCACCGGCCTGTACGAGACACGGATCGACCTGTCTCA
GCTGGGAGGCGACAAAAGGCCGGCGGCCACGAAAAAGGCCGGCCAGGCAAAAAAGAAAAAGGAATTCGGC
AGTGGAGAGGGCAGAGGAAGTCTGCTAACATGCGGTGACGTCGAGGAGAATCCTGGCCCAATGACCGAGT
ACAAGCCCACGGTGCGCCTCGCCACCCGCGACGACGTCCCCAGGGCCGTACGCACCCTCGCCGCCGCGTT
CGCCGACTACCCCGCCACGCGCCACACCGTCGATCCGGACCGCCACATCGAGCGGGTCACCGAGCTGCAA
GAACTCTTCCTCACGCGCGTCGGGCTCGACATCGGCAAGGTGTGGGTCGCGGACGACGGCGCCGCGGTGG
CGGTCTGGACCACGCCGGAGAGCGTCGAAGCGGGGGCGGTGTTCGCCGAGATCGGCCCGCGCATGGCCGA
GTTGAGCGGTTCCCGGCTGGCCGCGCAGCAACAGATGGAAGGCCTCCTGGCGCCGCACCGGCCCAAGGAG
CCCGCGTGGTTCCTGGCCACCGTCGGAGTCTCGCCCGACCACCAGGGCAAGGGTCTGGGCAGCGCCGTCG
TGCTCCCCGGAGTGGAGGCGGCCGAGCGCGCCGGGGTGCCCGCCTTCCTGGAGACCTCCGCGCCCCGCAA
CCTCCCCTTCTACGAGCGGCTCGGCTTCACCGTCACCGCCGACGTCGAGGTGCCCGAAGGACCGCGCACC
TGGTGCATGACCCGCAAGCCCGGTGCCTGAGAATTCTAACTAGAGCTCGCTGATCAGCCTCGACTGTGCC
TTCTAGTTGCCAGCCATCTGTTGTTTGCCCCTCCCCCGTGCCTTCCTTGACCCTGGAAGGTGCCACTCCC
ACTGTCCTTTCCTAATAAAATGAGGAAATTGCATCGCATTGTCTGAGTAGGTGTCATTCTATTCTGGGGG
GTGGGGTGGGGCAGGACAGCAAGGGGGAGGATTGGGAAGAGAATAGCAGGCATGCTGGGGAGCGGCCGCA
GGAACCCCTAGTGATGGAGTTGGCCACTCCCTCTCTGCGCGCTCGCTCGCTCACTGAGGCCGGGCGACCA
AAGGTCGCCCGACGCCCGGGCTTTGCCCGGGCGGCCTCAGTGAGCGAGCGAGCGCGCAGCTGCCTGCAGG
GGCGCCTGATGCGGTATTTTCTCCTTACGCATCTGTGCGGTATTTCACACCGCATA
[95 nt withheld, positions 6637-6731]
T
[46 nt withheld, positions 6733-6778]
C
[141 nt withheld, positions 6780-6920]
CCTTTGACGTTGGAGTCCACGTTCTTT
[37 nt withheld, positions 6948-6984]
ACTCTATCTCGGGCTATTCTTTTGATTTATAAGGGATTTTGCCGATTTCGGTCTATTGGTTAAAAAATGA
GCTGATTTAACAAAAATTTAACGCGAATTTTAACAAAATATTAACGTTTACAATTTTATGGTGCACTCTC
AGTACAATCTGCTCTGATGCCGCATAGTTAAGCCAGCCCCGACACCCGCCAACACCCGCTGACGCGCCCT
GACGGGCTTGTCTGCTCCCGGCATCCGCTTACAGACAAGCTGTGACCGTCTCCGGGAGCTGCATGTGTCA
GAGGTTTTCACCGTCATCACCGAAACGCGCGAGACGAAAGGGCCTCGTGATACGCCTATTTTTATAGGTT
AATGTCATGATAATAATGGTTTCTTAGACGTCAGGTGGCACTTTTCGGGGAAATGTGCGCGGAACCCCTA
TTTGTTTATTTTTCTAAATACATTCAAATATGTATCCGCTCATGAGACAATAACCCTGATAAATGCTTCA
ATAATATTGAAAAAGGAAGAGTATGAGTATTCAACATTTCCGTGTCGCCCTTATTCCCTTTTTTGCGGCA
TTTTGCCTTCCTGTTTTTGCTCACCCAGAAACGCTGGTGAAAGTAAAAGATGCTGAAGATCAGTTGGGTG
CACGAGTGGGTTACATCGAACTGGATCTCAACAGCGGTAAGATCCTTGAGAGTTTTCGCCCCGAAGAACG
TTTTCCAATGATGAGCACTTTTAAAGTTCTGCTATGTGGCGCGGTATTATCCCGTATTGACGCCGGGCAA
GAGCAACTCGGTCGCCGCATACACTATTCTCAGAATGACTTGGTTGAGTACTCACCAGTCACAGAAAAGC
ATCTTACGGATGGCATGACAGTAAGAGAATTATGCAGTGCTGCCATAACCATGAGTGATAACACTGCGGC
CAACTTACTTCTGACAACGATCGGAGGACCGAAGGAGCTAACCGCTTTTTTGCACAACATGGGGGATCAT
GTAACTCGCCTTGATCGTTGGGAACCGGAGCTGAATGAAGCCATACCAAACGACGAGCGTGACACCACGA
TGCCTGTAGCAATGGCAACAACGTTGCGCAAACTATTAACTGGCGAACTACTTACTCTAGCTTCCCGGCA
ACAATTAATAGACTGGATGGAGGCGGATAAAGTTGCAGGACCACTTCTGCGCTCGGCCCTTCCGGCTGGC
TGGTTTATTGCTGATAAATCTGGAGCCGGTGAGCGTGGAAGCCGCGGTATCATTGCAGCACTGGGGCCAG
ATGGTAAGCCCTCCCGTATCGTAGTTATCTACACGACGGGGAGTCAGGCAACTATGGATGAACGAAATAG
ACAGATCGCTGAGATAGGTGCCTCACTGATTAAGCATTGGTAACTGTCAGACCAAGTTTACTCATATATA
CTTTAGATTGATTTAAAACTTCATTTTTAATTTAAAAGGATCTAGGTGAAGATCCTTTTTGATAATCTCA
TGACCAAAATCCCTTAACGTGAGTTTTCGTTCCACTGAGCGTCAGACCCCGTAGAAAAGATCAAAGGATC
TTCTTGAGATCCTTTTTTTCTGCGCGTAATCTGCTGCTTGCAAACAAAAAAACCACCGCTACCAGCGGTG
GTTTGTTTGCCGGATCAAGAGCTACCAACTCTTTTTCCGAAGGTAACTGGCTTCAGCAGAGCGCAGATAC
CAAATACTGTTCTTCTAGTGTAGCCGTAGTTAGGCCACCACTTCAAGAACTCTGTAGCACCGCCTACATA
CCTCGCTCTGCTAATCCTGTTACCAGTGGCTGCTGCCAGTGGCGATAAGTCGTGTCTTACCGGGTTGGAC
TCAAGACGATAGTTACCGGATAAGGCGCAGCGGTCGGGCTGAACGGGGGGTTCGTGCACACAGCCCAGCT
TGGAGCGAACGACCTACACCGAACTGAGATACCTACAGCGTGAGCTATGAGAAAGCGCCACGCTTCCCGA
AGGGAGAAAGGCGGACAGGTATCCGGTAAGCGGCAGGGTCGGAACAGGAGAGCGCACGAGGGAGCTTCCA
GGGGGAAACGCCTGGTATCTTTATAGTCCTGTCGGGTTTCGCCACCTCTGACTTGAGCGTCGATTTTTGT
GATGCTCGTCAGGGGGGCGGAGCCTATGGAAAAACGCCAGCAACGCGGCCTTTTTACGGTTCCTGGCCTT
TTGCTGGCCTTTTGCTCACATGT
Features (pLannotate 1.2.2; 19 found; start..end, strand, type, name):
      1..241     +  promoter       U6 promoter: RNA polymerase III promoter for human U6 snRNA
    271..346     +  misc_RNA       gRNA scaffold: guide RNA scaffold for the Streptococcus pyogenes CRISPR/Cas9 system
    353..396     +  misc_RNA       gRNA scaffold (fragment): guide RNA scaffold for the Streptococcus pyogenes CRISPR/Cas9 system
    443..728     +  enhancer       CMV enhancer: human cytomegalovirus immediate early enhancer; contains an 18-bp deletion relative to the standard CMV enhancer
    730..1007    +  promoter       chicken β-actin promoter: No description available
   1008..1235    +  intron         hybrid intron: hybrid between chicken β-actin (CBA) and minute virus of mice (MMV) introns (Gray et al., 2011)
   1373..2974    +  CDS            Cas9(N): N-terminal portion of Streptococcus pyogenes Cas9 (Zetsche et al., 2015)
   2975..5473    +  CDS            Cas9(C): C-terminal portion of Streptococcus pyogenes Cas9 (Zetsche et al., 2015)
   5474..5521    +  CDS            nucleoplasmin NLS: bipartite nuclear localization signal from nucleoplasmin
   5591..6190    +  CDS            PuroR (fragment): puromycin N-acetyltransferase; pac from Streptomyces; confers resistance to puromycin
   6224..6335    +  polyA_signal   bGH poly(A) signal: bovine growth hormone polyadenylation signal
   6440..6580    +  repeat_region  AAV2 ITR: inverted terminal repeat of adeno-associated virus serotype 2 inverted
   6585..6636    -  misc_feature   bom (fragment): basis of mobility region from pBR322
   6655..7110    +  rep_origin     f1 ori (sequence partly withheld): f1 bacteriophage origin of replication; arrow indicates direction of (+) strand synthesis
   7111..7160    -  misc_feature   bom (fragment): basis of mobility region from pBR322
   7262..7297    -  CDS            rop (fragment): Rop protein, which maintains plasmids at low copy number; rop
   7392..7496    +  promoter       AmpR promoter: bla
   7497..8357    +  CDS            AmpR: β-lactamase; bla; confers resistance to ampicillin, carbenicillin, and related antibiotics
   8528..9116    +  rep_origin     ori: high-copy-number ColE1/pMB1/pBR322/pUC origin of replication
