[The description below was written by a language model from this plasmid's Addgene catalogue record, the feature table of its GenBank file and pLannotate feature annotations shown in this document.]
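Description:
pX459-CTNNB1-ATG is an all-in-one mammalian CRISPR/Cas9 expression plasmid built on the pSpCas9(BB)-2A-Puro (PX459) V2.0 backbone, carrying a 20-nucleotide guide that overlaps the start codon of human CTNNB1 (β-catenin). The guide was inserted as an annealed oligonucleotide pair into the BbsI sites of the backbone, which were destroyed in the process. This places it directly between the human U6 RNA polymerase III promoter and the Streptococcus pyogenes gRNA scaffold, so that a complete single guide RNA is transcribed. In bacteria the roughly 9.2 kb plasmid replicates from a high-copy ColE1/pUC-type origin and is selected with ampicillin through the β-lactamase gene. An f1 phage origin is also present.

The second expression unit supplies the nuclease and a mammalian selection marker. A CMV enhancer, chicken β-actin promoter and hybrid intron drive a single open reading frame encoding 3xFLAG-tagged SpCas9, flanked by an SV40 NLS at the N-terminus and a nucleoplasmin NLS at the C-terminus for nuclear import. This is followed by a T2A self-cleaving peptide and puromycin N-acetyltransferase, and the transcript is terminated by a bGH polyadenylation signal. Because Cas9 and PuroR come from the same transcript, puromycin treatment enriches for transfected cells that express the nuclease. A single AAV2 ITR lies downstream as a remnant of the backbone lineage; one ITR alone does not make this a packaging-competent AAV vector.

The plasmid directs a Cas9 cut at the CTNNB1 translation start. This position would suit N-terminal modification of the endogenous locus, and the associated study concerns live-cell imaging of endogenous WNT/CTNNB1 signalling. However, the record describes no repair template, and any such template would have to be supplied separately.
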