Addgene plasmid #153429: pX459-CTNNB1-ATG
Purpose: Expresses a gRNA that overlaps the startcodon of human CTNNB1
Depositing lab: Renee van Amerongen. Depositing organization: University of Amsterdam. Publication: Quantitative live-cell imaging and computational modeling shed new light on endogenous WNT/CTNNB1 signaling dynamics. de Man SM, Zwanenburg G, van der Wal T, Hink MA, van Amerongen R. Elife. 2021 Jun 30;10. pii: 66440. doi: 10.7554/eLife.66440. PubMed 34190040.
Backbone
  Vector backbone: pSpCas9(BB)-2A-Puro (PX459) V2.0 (Feng Zhang, Plasmid #62988)
  Backbone size w/o insert (bp): 9158
  Total vector size (bp): 9178
  Vector type: Mammalian Expression, CRISPR
  Selectable markers: Puromycin
Growth in bacteria
  Bacterial resistance: Ampicillin, 100 μg/mL
  Growth temperature: 37°C
  Growth strain: DH5alpha
  Copy number: High Copy
Gene/Insert
  Gene/Insert name: CTNNB1 gRNA
  gRNA/shRNA sequence: TGAGTAGCCATTGTCCACGC
  Species: H. sapiens (human)
  Entrez Gene: CTNNB1 (a.k.a. CTNNB, EVR7, MRD19, NEDSDV, armadillo)
  Promoter: U6
  Cloning method: Restriction Enzyme; 5′ cloning site BbsI (destroyed during cloning); 3′ cloning site BbsI (destroyed during cloning)
  Sequencing primers: 5′ U6 FWD
Terms and licenses: Academic/Nonprofit Terms; Industry Terms: Not Available to Industry
Depositor comments: Please visit https://www.biorxiv.org/content/10.1101/2020.05.28.120543v1 for bioRxiv preprint.
How to cite: pX459-CTNNB1-ATG was a gift from Renee van Amerongen (Addgene plasmid # 153429 ; http://n2t.net/addgene:153429 ; RRID:Addgene_153429)
